Addgene plasmid #34978: pDS191
Depositing lab: Michael Glotzer. Depositing organization: University of Chicago. Publication: TULIPs: tunable, light-controlled interacting protein tags for cell biology. Strickland D, Lin Y, Wagner E, Hope CM, Zayner J, Antoniou C, Sosnick TR, Weiss EL, Glotzer M. Nat Methods. 2012 Mar 4. doi: 10.1038/nmeth.1904. PubMed 22388287.
Backbone
  Vector backbone: pGREG503
  Backbone manufacturer: EUROSCARF
  Backbone size w/o insert (bp): 6624
  Modifications to backbone: PTEF-ePDZ cassette inserted into pGREG503
  Vector type: Yeast Expression
  Selectable markers: URA3 ; KanMX
Growth in bacteria
  Bacterial resistance: Ampicillin, 100 μg/mL
  Growth temperature: 37°C
  Growth strain: DH5alpha
  Copy number: High Copy
Gene/Insert
  Gene/Insert name: ePDZb
  Species: S. cerevisiae (budding yeast)
  Insert size (bp): 1061
  Promoter: TEF
  Cloning method: Restriction Enzyme; 5′ cloning site SacI (not destroyed); 3′ cloning site XhoI (not destroyed)
  Sequencing primers: 5′ M13 rev; 3′ M13 fwd
Resource information
  A portion of this plasmid was derived from a plasmid made by: Sequences from pGREG plasmids (EUROSCARF). ePDZ CDS from Shohei Koide, University of Chicago
Terms and licenses: Academic/Nonprofit Terms; Industry Terms: Not Available to Industry
How to cite: pDS191 was a gift from Michael Glotzer (Addgene plasmid # 34978 ; http://n2t.net/addgene:34978 ; RRID:Addgene_34978)
