[The description below was written by a language model from this plasmid's Addgene catalogue record and pLannotate feature annotations shown in this document.]
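Description:
pDS191 is a yeast expression shuttle plasmid built on the EUROSCARF pGREG503 backbone, into which a TEF promoter–ePDZ cassette was inserted between SacI and XhoI sites. In E. coli it replicates from a high-copy ColE1/pUC-type origin and is selected through the β-lactamase (AmpR) gene. An f1 origin and remnants of a pBluescript-style lacZα/MCS region with flanking T3 and T7 promoters are also present. In Saccharomyces cerevisiae it is maintained as a low-copy, stably segregating episome through a CEN6/ARS element. Two yeast markers are carried: URA3 with its own promoter, which complements uracil auxotrophy and can be counterselected with 5-FOA, and a kanMX cassette flanked by two loxP sites, which in principle allows its removal by Cre recombinase.

The payload is ePDZb, expressed from the constitutive S. cerevisiae TEF1 promoter and terminated by the CYC1 terminator. The feature table resolves this coding region into a fragment matching the human Erbin PDZ domain followed by a fibronectin-like segment, consistent with an engineered PDZ built as a fusion of a PDZ domain and a fibronectin type III-derived scaffold. The catalogue lists the insert species as budding yeast, but the annotated coding segments match non-yeast proteins, so that entry probably reflects the expression host. A short MCS fragment lies between the promoter and the coding sequence, and no fluorescent protein or epitope tag is annotated. The associated publication describes TULIPs, tunable light-controlled interacting protein tags, so the plasmid most likely supplies the ePDZ binding partner for light-inducible protein interaction experiments in yeast, although the record does not spell out its specific use.
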