Features (pLannotate 1.2.2; 25 found; start..end, strand, type, name):
      1..399     +  promoter       TEF1 promoter: S. cerevisiae TEF1; promoter for EF-1α
    403..470     +  misc_feature   MCS (fragment): pBluescript multiple cloning site
    476..718     +  CDS            ERBIN (fragment): ERBIN_HUMAN - Also known as ERBB2IP From Homo sapiens (Human).
    779..1003    +  CDS            FINC_PLEWA (fragment): Experimental evidence at transcript level: Swiss-Prot protein existence level 2. Fibronectins bind cell surfaces and various compounds including collagen, fibrin, heparin, DNA, and actin. Fibronectins are involved in cell adhesion, cell motility, opsonization, wound healing, and maintenance of cell shape. May be involved in osteoblast compaction (By similarity). From Pleurodeles waltl (Iberian ribbed newt).
   1067..1314    +  terminator     CYC1 terminator: S. cerevisiae CYC1; transcription terminator for CYC1
   1327..1360    +  protein_bind   loxP: Cre-mediated recombination occurs in the 8-bp core sequence (GCATACAT). Cre recombinase
   1418..2774    -  gene           kanMX: yeast selectable marker conferring kanamycin resistance (Wach et al., 1994)
   2829..2862    +  protein_bind   loxP: Cre-mediated recombination occurs in the 8-bp core sequence (GCATACAT). Cre recombinase
   2899..2917    -  promoter       T7 promoter: promoter for bacteriophage T7 RNA polymerase
   2925..3080    +  CDS            lacZα (fragment): LacZα fragment of β-galactosidase; lacZ fragment
   3088..3543    +  rep_origin     f1 ori (sequence partly withheld): f1 bacteriophage origin of replication; arrow indicates direction of (+) strand synthesis
   3544..3595    -  misc_feature   bom (fragment): basis of mobility region from pBR322
   3674..4477    -  CDS            URA3: orotidine-5'-phosphate decarboxylase, required for uracil biosynthesis; S. cerevisiae URA3; yeast auxotrophic marker, counterselectable with 5-fluoroorotic acid (5-FOA)
   4478..4693    -  promoter       URA3 promoter: S. cerevisiae URA3
   4708..4757    -  misc_feature   bom (fragment): basis of mobility region from pBR322
   4859..4894    -  CDS            rop (fragment): Rop protein, which maintains plasmids at low copy number; rop
   4963..5466    -  misc_feature   CEN/ARS: S. cerevisiae CEN6 centromere fused to an autonomously replicating sequence
   5503..5607    +  promoter       AmpR promoter: bla
   5608..6468    +  CDS            AmpR: β-lactamase; bla; confers resistance to ampicillin, carbenicillin, and related antibiotics
   6639..7227    +  rep_origin     ori: high-copy-number ColE1/pMB1/pBR322/pUC origin of replication
   7410..7502    +  CDS            lacI (fragment): lac repressor; lacI; The lac repressor binds to the lac operator to inhibit transcription in E. coli. This inhibition can be relieved by adding lactose or isopropyl-β-D-thiogalactopyranoside (IPTG).
   7515..7536    +  protein_bind   CAP binding site: CAP binding activates transcription in the presence of cAMP. E. coli catabolite activator protein
   7551..7581    +  promoter       lac promoter: promoter for the E. coli lac operon
   7589..7605    +  protein_bind   lac operator: The lac repressor binds to the lac operator to inhibit transcription in E. coli. This inhibition can be relieved by adding lactose or isopropyl-β-D-thiogalactopyranoside (IPTG). lac repressor encoded by lacI
   7650..7668    +  promoter       T3 promoter: promoter for bacteriophage T3 RNA polymerase
>Addgene plasmid #34978 | pDS191 | depositor full sequence | sequence record 43347 | pDS191 sequence 7685 bps
CATAGCTTCAAAATGTTTCTACTCCTTTTTTACTCTTCCAGATTTTCTCGGACTCCGCGCATCGCCGTAC
CACTTCAAAACACCCAAGCACAGCATACTAAATTTCCCCTCTTTCTTCCTCTAGGGTGTCGTTAATTACC
CGTACTAAAGGTTTGGAAAAGAAAAAAGAGACCGCCTCGTTTCTTTTTCTTCGTCGAAAAAGGCAATAAA
AATTTTTATCACGTTTCTTTTTCTTGAAAATTTTTTTTTTGATTTTTTTCTCTTTCGATGACCTCCCATT
GATATTTAAGTTAATAAACGGTCTTCAATTTCTCAAGTTTCAGTTTCATTTTTCTTGTTCTATTACAACT
TTTTTTACTTCTTGCTCATTAGAAAGAAAGCATAGCAATCTAATCTAAGTTTTCTAGAACTAGTGGATCC
CCCGGGCTGCAGGAATTGGATATCAAGCTTATCGATACCGTCGACCTCGACAATGCCAGAACTTGGATTT
AGCATATCAGGTGGTGTCGGGGGTAGAGGAAACCCATTCAGACCTGATGATGATGGTATATTTGTAACAA
GGGTACAACCTGAAGGACCAGCATCAAAATTACTGCAGCCAGGTGATAAAATTATTCAGGCTAATGGCTA
CAGTTTTATAAATATTGAACATGGACAAGCAGTGTCCTTGCTAAAAACTTTCCAGAATACAGTTGAACTC
ATCATTGTACGAGAAGTTGGTAACGGTGCAAAACAAGAGATTCGAGTGAGGGTTGAAAAAGACGGTGGTT
CTGGAGGCGTTTCTTCTGTTCCGACCAATCTGGAAGTTGTTGCTGCGACCCCGACTAGCCTGCTGATCAG
CTGGGATGCGTACTACGACTCTCATGTTTCTTATTACCGTATCACGTACGGTGAAACCGGTGGTAACTCC
CCGGTTCAGGAATTCACTGTACCTGGTTCCAAGTCTACTGCTACCATCAGCGGCCTGAAACCGGGTGTTG
ACTATACCATCACTGTATACGCACATTACAACTACCATTACTACTCTAGCCCAATCTCGATTAACTACCG
TACCTCTAGACTCGAGTCATGTAATTAGTTATGTCACGCTTACATTCACGCCCTCCCCCCACATCCGCTC
TAACCGAAAAGGAAGGAGTTAGACAACCTGAAGTCTAGGTCCCTATTTATTTTTTTATAGTTATGTTAGT
ATTAAGAACGTTATTTATATTTCAAATTTTTCTTTTTTTTCTGTACAGACGCGTGTACGCATGTAACATT
ATACTGAAAACCTTGCTTGAGAAGGTTTTGGGACGCTCGAAGGCTTTAATTTGCGGCCGGTACCTAATAA
CTTCGTATAGCATACATTATACGAAGTTATATTAAGGGTTCTCGACGTTTTCGACACTGGATGGCGGCGT
TAGTATCGAATCGACAGCAGTATAGCGACCAGCATTCACATACGATTGACGCATGATATTACTTTCTGCG
CACTTAACTTCGCATCTGGGCAGATGATGTCGAGGCGAAAAAAAATATAAATCACGCTAACATTTGATTA
AAATAGAACAACTACAATATAAAAAAACTATACAAATGACAAGTTCTTGAAAACAAGAATCTTTTTATTG
TCAGTACTGATTAGAAAAACTCATCGAGCATCAAATGAAACTGCAATTTATTCATATCAGGATTATCAAT
ACCATATTTTTGAAAAAGCCGTTTCTGTAATGAAGGAGAAAACTCACCGAGGCAGTTCCATAGGATGGCA
AGATCCTGGTATCGGTCTGCGATTCCGACTCGTCCAACATCAATACAACCTATTAATTTCCCCTCGTCAA
AAATAAGGTTATCAAGTGAGAAATCACCATGAGTGACGACTGAATCCGGTGAGAATGGCAAAAGCTTATG
CATTTCTTTCCAGACTTGTTCAACAGGCCAGCCATTACGCTCGTCATCAAAATCACTCGCATCAACCAAA
CCGTTATTCATTCGTGATTGCGCCTGAGCGAGACGAAATACGCGATCGCTGTTAAAAGGACAATTACAAA
CAGGAATCGAATGCAACCGGCGCAGGAACACTGCCAGCGCATCAACAATATTTTCACCTGAATCAGGATA
TTCTTCTAATACCTGGAATGCTGTTTTGCCGGGGATCGCAGTGGTGAGTAACCATGCATCATCAGGAGTA
CGGATAAAATGCTTGATGGTCGGAAGAGGCATAAATTCCGTCAGCCAGTTTAGTCTGACCATCTCATCTG
TAACATCATTGGCAACGCTACCTTTGCCATGTTTCAGAAACAACTCTGGCGCATCGGGCTTCCCATACAA
TCGATAGATTGTCGCACCTGATTGCCCGACATTATCGCGAGCCCATTTATACCCATATAAATCAGCATCC
ATGTTGGAATTTAATCGCGGCCTCGAAACGTGAGTCTTTTCCTTACCCATGGTTGTTTATGTTCGGATGT
GATGTGAGAACTGTATCCTAGCAAGATTTTAAAAGGAAGTATATGAAAGAAGAACCTCAGTGGCAAATCC
TAACCTTTTATATTTCTCTACAGGGGCGCGGCGTGGGGACAATTCAACGCGTCTGTGAGGGGAGCGTTTC
CCTGCTCGCAGGTCTGCAGCGAGGAGCCGTAATTTTTGCTTCGCGCCGTGCGGCCATCAAAATGTATGGA
TGCAAATGATTATACATGGGGATGTATGGGCTAAATGTACGGGCGACAGTCACATCATGCCCCTGAGCTG
CGCACGTCAAGACTGTCAAGGAGGGTATTCTGGGCCTCCATGTCGCTGGCCGGGTGACCCGGCGGGGACG
AGGCAAGCTAAACAGATCTCTAGACCTAATAACTTCGTATAGCATACATTATACGAAGTTATATTAAGGG
TTGTCTTAATTAAGGGTACCCAATTCGCCCTATAGTGAGTCGTATTACGCGCGCTCACTGGCCGTCGTTT
TACAACGTCGTGACTGGGAAAACCCTGGCGTTACCCAACTTAATCGCCTTGCAGCACATCCCCCTTTCGC
CAGCTGGCGTAATAGCGAAGAGGCCCGCACCGATCGCCCTTCCCAACAGTTGCGCAGCCTGAATGGCGAA
TGGCGCG
[124 nt withheld, positions 3088-3211]
C
[91 nt withheld, positions 3213-3303]
A
[49 nt withheld, positions 3305-3353]
CCTTTGACGTTGGAGTCCACGTTCTTT
[37 nt withheld, positions 3381-3417]
ACCCTATCTCGGTCTATTCTTTTGATTTATAAGGGATTTTGCCGATTTCGGCCTATTGGTTAAAAAATGA
GCTGATTTAACAAAAATTTAACGCGAATTTTAACAAAATATTAACGTTTACAATTTCCTGATGCGGTATT
TTCTCCTTACGCATCTGTGCGGTATTTCACACCGCATAGGGTAATAACTGATATAATTAAATTGAAGCTC
TAATTTGTGAGTTTAGTATACATGCATTTACTTATAATACAGTTTTTTAGTTTTGCTGGCCGCATCTTCT
CAAATATGCTTCCCAGCCTGCTTTTCTGTAACGTTCACCCTCTACCTTAGCATCCCTTCCCTTTGCAAAT
AGTCCTCTTCCAACAATAATAATGTCAGATCCTGTAGAGACCACATCATCCACGGTTCTATACTGTTGAC
CCAATGCGTCTCCCTTGTCATCTAAACCCACACCGGGTGTCATAATCAACCAATCGTAACCTTCATCTCT
TCCACCCATGTCTCTTTGAGCAATAAAGCCGATAACAAAATCTTTGTCGCTCTTCGCAATGTCAACAGTA
CCCTTAGTATATTCTCCAGTAGATAGGGAGCCCTTGCATGACAATTCTGCTAACATCAAAAGGCCTCTAG
GTTCCTTTGTTACTTCTTCTGCCGCCTGCTTCAAACCGCTAACAATACCTGGGCCCACCACACCGTGTGC
ATTCGTAATGTCTGCCCATTCTGCTATTCTGTATACACCCGCAGAGTACTGCAATTTGACTGTATTACCA
ATGTCAGCAAATTTTCTGTCTTCGAAGAGTAAAAAATTGTACTTGGCGGATAATGCCTTTAGCGGCTTAA
CTGTGCCCTCCATGGAAAAATCAGTCAAGATATCCACATGTGTTTTTAGTAAACAAATTTTGGGACCTAA
TGCTTCAACTAACTCCAGTAATTCCTTGGTGGTACGAACATCCAATGAAGCACACAAGTTTGTTTGCTTT
TCGTGCATGATATTAAATAGCTTGGCAGCAACAGGACTAGGATGAGTAGCAGCACGTTCCTTATATGTAG
CTTTCGACATGATTTATCTTCGTTTCCTGCAGGTTTTTGTTCTGTGCAGTTGGGTTAAGAATACTGGGCA
ATTTCATGTTTCTTCAACACTACATATGCGTATATATACCAATCTAAGTCTGTGCTCCTTCCTTCGTTCT
TCCTTCTGTTCGGAGATTACCGAATCAAAAAAATTTCAAAGAAACCGAAATCAAAAAAAAGAATAAAAAA
AAAATGATGAATTGAATTGAAAAGCTGTGGTATGGTGCACTCTCAGTACAATCTGCTCTGATGCCGCATA
GTTAAGCCAGCCCCGACACCCGCCAACACCCGCTGACGCGCCCTGACGGGCTTGTCTGCTCCCGGCATCC
GCTTACAGACAAGCTGTGACCGTCTCCGGGAGCTGCATGTGTCAGAGGTTTTCACCGTCATCACCGAAAC
GCGCGAGACGAAAGGGCCTCGTGATACGCCTATTTTTATAGGTTAATGTCATGATAATAATGGTTTCTTA
GGACGGATCGCTTGCCTGTAACTTACACGCGCCTCGTATCTTTTAATGATGGAATAATTTGGGAATTTAC
TCTGTGTTTATTTATTTTTATGTTTTGTATTTGGATTTTAGAAAGTAAATAAAGAAGGTAGAAGAGTTAC
GGAATGAAGAAAAAAAAATAAACAAAGGTTTAAAAAATTTCAACAAAAAGCGTACTTTACATATATATTT
ATTAGACAAGAAAAGCAGATTAAATAGATATACATTCGATTAACGATAAGTAAAATGTAAAATCACAGGA
TTTTCGTGTGTGGTCTTCTACACAGACAAGATGAAACAATTCGGCATTAATACCTGAGAGCAGGAAGAGC
AAGATAAAAGGTAGTATTTGTTGGCGATCCCCCTAGAGTCTTTTACATCTTCGGAAAACAAAAACTATTT
TTTCTTTAATTTCTTTTTTTACTTTCTATTTTTAATTTATATATTTATATTAAAAAATTTAAATTATAAT
TATTTTTATAGCACGTGATGAAAAGGACCCAGGTGGCACTTTTCGGGGAAATGTGCGCGGAACCCCTATT
TGTTTATTTTTCTAAATACATTCAAATATGTATCCGCTCATGAGACAATAACCCTGATAAATGCTTCAAT
AATATTGAAAAAGGAAGAGTATGAGTATTCAACATTTCCGTGTCGCCCTTATTCCCTTTTTTGCGGCATT
TTGCCTTCCTGTTTTTGCTCACCCAGAAACGCTGGTGAAAGTAAAAGATGCTGAAGATCAGTTGGGTGCA
CGAGTGGGTTACATCGAACTGGATCTCAACAGCGGTAAGATCCTTGAGAGTTTTCGCCCCGAAGAACGTT
TTCCAATGATGAGCACTTTTAAAGTTCTGCTATGTGGCGCGGTATTATCCCGTATTGACGCCGGGCAAGA
GCAACTCGGTCGCCGCATACACTATTCTCAGAATGACTTGGTTGAGTACTCACCAGTCACAGAAAAGCAT
CTTACGGATGGCATGACAGTAAGAGAATTATGCAGTGCTGCCATAACCATGAGTGATAACACTGCGGCCA
ACTTACTTCTGACAACGATCGGAGGACCGAAGGAGCTAACCGCTTTTTTGCACAACATGGGGGATCATGT
AACTCGCCTTGATCGTTGGGAACCGGAGCTGAATGAAGCCATACCAAACGACGAGCGTGACACCACGATG
CCTGTAGCAATGGCAACAACGTTGCGCAAACTATTAACTGGCGAACTACTTACTCTAGCTTCCCGGCAAC
AATTAATAGACTGGATGGAGGCGGATAAAGTTGCAGGACCACTTCTGCGCTCGGCCCTTCCGGCTGGCTG
GTTTATTGCTGATAAATCTGGAGCCGGTGAGCGTGGGTCTCGCGGTATCATTGCAGCACTGGGGCCAGAT
GGTAAGCCCTCCCGTATCGTAGTTATCTACACGACGGGGAGTCAGGCAACTATGGATGAACGAAATAGAC
AGATCGCTGAGATAGGTGCCTCACTGATTAAGCATTGGTAACTGTCAGACCAAGTTTACTCATATATACT
TTAGATTGATTTAAAACTTCATTTTTAATTTAAAAGGATCTAGGTGAAGATCCTTTTTGATAATCTCATG
ACCAAAATCCCTTAACGTGAGTTTTCGTTCCACTGAGCGTCAGACCCCGTAGAAAAGATCAAAGGATCTT
CTTGAGATCCTTTTTTTCTGCGCGTAATCTGCTGCTTGCAAACAAAAAAACCACCGCTACCAGCGGTGGT
TTGTTTGCCGGATCAAGAGCTACCAACTCTTTTTCCGAAGGTAACTGGCTTCAGCAGAGCGCAGATACCA
AATACTGTCCTTCTAGTGTAGCCGTAGTTAGGCCACCACTTCAAGAACTCTGTAGCACCGCCTACATACC
TCGCTCTGCTAATCCTGTTACCAGTGGCTGCTGCCAGTGGCGATAAGTCGTGTCTTACCGGGTTGGACTC
AAGACGATAGTTACCGGATAAGGCGCAGCGGTCGGGCTGAACGGGGGGTTCGTGCACACAGCCCAGCTTG
GAGCGAACGACCTACACCGAACTGAGATACCTACAGCGTGAGCTATGAGAAAGCGCCACGCTTCCCGAAG
GGAGAAAGGCGGACAGGTATCCGGTAAGCGGCAGGGTCGGAACAGGAGAGCGCACGAGGGAGCTTCCAGG
GGGAAACGCCTGGTATCTTTATAGTCCTGTCGGGTTTCGCCACCTCTGACTTGAGCGTCGATTTTTGTGA
TGCTCGTCAGGGGGGCGGAGCCTATGGAAAAACGCCAGCAACGCGGCCTTTTTACGGTTCCTGGCCTTTT
GCTGGCCTTTTGCTCACATGTTCTTTCCTGCGTTATCCCCTGATTCTGTGGATAACCGTATTACCGCCTT
TGAGTGAGCTGATACCGCTCGCCGCAGCCGAACGACCGAGCGCAGCGAGTCAGTGAGCGAGGAAGCGGAA
GAGCGCCCAATACGCAAACCGCCTCTCCCCGCGCGTTGGCCGATTCATTAATGCAGCTGGCACGACAGGT
TTCCCGACTGGAAAGCGGGCAGTGAGCGCAACGCAATTAATGTGAGTTACCTCACTCATTAGGCACCCCA
GGCTTTACACTTTATGCTTCCGGCTCCTATGTTGTGTGGAATTGTGAGCGGATAACAATTTCACACAGGA
AACAGCTATGACCATGATTACGCCAAGCGCGCAATTAACCCTCACTAAAGGGAACAAAAGCTGGAGCT
