>Addgene plasmid #34978 | pDS191 | addgene partial sequence | sequence record 44439 | M13rev
AAGCTGGAGCTCATAGCTTCAAAATGTTTCTACTCCTTTTTTACTCTTCCAGATTTTCTCGGACTCCGCG
CATCGCCGTACCACTTCAAAACACCCAAGCACAGCATACTAAATTTCCCCTCTTTCTTCCTCTAGGGTGT
CGTTAATTACCCGTACTAAAGGTTTGGAAAAGAAAAAAGAGACCGCCTCGTTTCTTTTTCTTCGTCGAAA
AAGGCAATAAAAATTTTTATCACGTTTCTTTTTCTTGAAAATTTTTTTTTTGATTTTTTTCTCTTTCGAT
GACCTCCCATTGATATTTAAGTTAATAAACGGTCTTCAATTTCTCAAGTTTCAGTTTCATTTTTCTTGTT
CTATTACAACTTTTTTTACTTCTTGCTCATTAGAAAGAAAGCATAGCAATCTAATCTAAGTTTTCTAGAA
CTAGTGGATCCCCCGGGCTGCAGGAATTGGATATCAAGCTTATCGATACCGTCGACCTCGACAATGCCAG
AACTTGGATTTAGCATATCAGGTGGTGTCGGGGGTAGAGGAAACCCATTCAGACCTGATGATGATGGTAT
ATTTGTAACAAGGGTACAACCTGAAGGACCAGCATCAAAATTACTGCAGCCAGGTGATAAAATTATTCAG
GCTAATGGCTACAGTTTTATAAATATTGAACATGGACAAGCAGTGTCCTTGCTAAAAACTTTCCAGAATA
CAGTTGAACTCATCATTGTACGAGAAGTTGGTAACGGTGCAAAACAAGAGATTCGAGTGAGGGTTGAAAA
AGACGGTGGTTCTGGAGGCGTTTCTTCTGTTCCGACCAATCTGGA
