>Addgene plasmid #34978 | pDS191 | addgene partial sequence | sequence record 44907 | CYC1 5'-GCGTGAATGTAAGCGTGAC-3'
ATCGAGATTGGGCTAGAGTAGTAATGGTAGTTGTAATGTGCGTATACAGTGATGGTATAGTCAACACCCG
GTTTCAGGCCGCTGATGGTAGCAGTAGACTTGGAACCAGGTACAGTGAATTCCTGAACCGGGGAGTTACC
ACCGGTTTCACCGTACGTGATACGGTAATAAGAAACATGAGAGTCGTAGTACGCATCCCAGCTGATCAGC
AGGCTAGTCGGGGTCGCAGCAACAACTTCCAGATTGGTCGGAACAGAAGAAACGCCTCCAGAACCACCGT
CTTTTTCAACCCTCACTCGAATCTCTTGTTTTGCACCGTTACCAACTTCTCGTACAATGATGAGTTCAAC
TGTATTCTGGAAAGTTTTTAGCAAGGACACTGCTTGTCCATGTTCAATATTTATAAAACTGTAGCCATTA
GCCTGAATAATTTTATCACCTGGCTGCAGTAATTTTGATGCTGGTCCTTCAGGTTGTACCCTTGTTACAA
ATATACCATCATCATCAGGTCTGAATGGGTTTCCTCTACCCCCGACACCACCTGATATGCTAAATCCAAG
TTCTGGCATTGTCGAGGTCGACGGTATCGATAAGCTTGATATCCAATTCCTGCAGCCCGGGGGATCCACT
AGTTCTAGAAAACTTAGATTAGATTGCTATGCTTTCTTTCTAATGAGCAAGAAGTAAAAAAAGTTGTAAT
AGAACAAGAAAAATGAAACTGAAACTTGAGAAATTGAAGACCGTTTATTAACTTAAATATCAATGGGAGG
TCATCGA
